Addgene plasmid #134339: pCMV-T7-AcrIIA19_Spse-NLS(SV40) (KAC215)
Purpose: CMV and T7 promoter expression plasmid for human codon optimized AcrIIA19_Spse with C-terminal NLS (SV40)
Depositing lab: Joseph Bondy-Denomy & Benjamin Kleinstiver. Depositing organization: Massachusetts General Hospital. Publication: Broad-spectrum anti-CRISPR proteins facilitate horizontal gene transfer. Mahendra C, Christie KA, Osuna BA, Pinilla-Redondo R, Kleinstiver BP, Bondy-Denomy J. Nat Microbiol. 2020 Apr;5(4):620-629. doi: 10.1038/s41564-020-0692-2. Epub 2020 Mar 26. PubMed 32218510.
Backbone
  Vector backbone: JDS246 (Addgene plasmid #43861)
  Vector type: Mammalian Expression
Growth in bacteria
  Bacterial resistance: Ampicillin, 100 μg/mL
  Growth temperature: 37°C
  Growth strain: DH5alpha
  Copy number: High Copy
Gene/Insert
  Gene/Insert name: human codon optimized AcrIIA19_Spse (alt name: KAC215)
  Species: Synthetic
  Promoter: CMV and T7
  Tag / fusion protein: NLS(SV40) (C terminal on insert)
  Cloning method: Gibson Cloning
  Sequencing primers: 5′ oBK6928-CCAAGTCTCCACCCCATTGACG; 3′ n/a
Terms and licenses: Academic/Nonprofit Terms; Industry Terms: Not Available to Industry
How to cite: pCMV-T7-AcrIIA19_Spse-NLS(SV40) (KAC215) was a gift from Joseph Bondy-Denomy & Benjamin Kleinstiver (Addgene plasmid # 134339 ; http://n2t.net/addgene:134339 ; RRID:Addgene_134339)
