[The description below was written by a language model from this plasmid's Addgene catalogue record and pLannotate feature annotations shown in this document.]
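Description:
pCMV-T7-AcrIIA19_Spse-NLS(SV40), also called KAC215, is a small (about 3.8 kb) mammalian expression plasmid built by Gibson cloning on the JDS246 backbone. It is maintained in E. coli through a high-copy ColE1/pUC-type origin and selected with ampicillin via the β-lactamase gene and its native promoter. The feature table also picks up short remnants of earlier vector history, including a lac promoter/operator with a CAP binding site, fragments of lacI, an SV40 promoter, a pBluescript polylinker and the pBR322 bom region. These are fragmentary and appear to play no role in the design. No mammalian selection marker is annotated, which fits transient transfection use.

The payload is a synthetic, human codon-optimized open reading frame for the anti-CRISPR protein AcrIIA19_Spse, fused at its C-terminus to an SV40 nuclear localization signal that directs the protein to the nucleus. The automated annotation does not label this coding sequence, but the unannotated interval between the T7 promoter and the bGH polyadenylation signal is where it would be expected to lie. Transcription in mammalian cells is driven by the human cytomegalovirus immediate-early enhancer and promoter, with the bGH signal providing 3′ end processing. The T7 promoter immediately downstream of CMV additionally allows transcription by T7 RNA polymerase, for example to make RNA in vitro. Type II-A anti-CRISPRs inhibit Cas9 enzymes, so the plasmid is suited to expressing this inhibitor in human cells to test or restrain Cas9 activity. It was deposited alongside a study of broad-spectrum anti-CRISPR proteins.
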