Features (pLannotate 1.2.2; 14 found; start..end, strand, type, name):
      1..380     +  enhancer       CMV enhancer: human cytomegalovirus immediate early enhancer
    381..584     +  promoter       CMV promoter: human cytomegalovirus (CMV) immediate early promoter
    626..644     +  promoter       T7 promoter: promoter for bacteriophage T7 RNA polymerase
   1105..1329    +  polyA_signal   bGH poly(A) signal: bovine growth hormone polyadenylation signal
   1333..1354    +  promoter       SV40 promoter (fragment): SV40 enhancer and early promoter
   1359..1375    +  misc_feature   MCS (fragment): pBluescript multiple cloning site
   1424..1440    -  protein_bind   lac operator: The lac repressor binds to the lac operator to inhibit transcription in E. coli. This inhibition can be relieved by adding lactose or isopropyl-β-D-thiogalactopyranoside (IPTG). lac repressor encoded by lacI
   1448..1478    -  promoter       lac promoter: promoter for the E. coli lac operon
   1493..1514    -  protein_bind   CAP binding site: CAP binding activates transcription in the presence of cAMP. E. coli catabolite activator protein
   1527..1619    -  CDS            lacI (fragment): lac repressor; lacI; The lac repressor binds to the lac operator to inhibit transcription in E. coli. This inhibition can be relieved by adding lactose or isopropyl-β-D-thiogalactopyranoside (IPTG).
   1802..2390    -  rep_origin     ori: high-copy-number ColE1/pMB1/pBR322/pUC origin of replication
   2561..3421    -  CDS            AmpR: β-lactamase; bla; confers resistance to ampicillin, carbenicillin, and related antibiotics
   3422..3526    -  promoter       AmpR promoter: bla
   3597..3641    -  misc_feature   bom (fragment): basis of mobility region from pBR322
>Addgene plasmid #134339 | pCMV-T7-AcrIIA19_Spse-NLS(SV40) (KAC215) | addgene full sequence | sequence record 267370 | Addgene NGS Result
GACATTGATTATTGACTAGTTATTAATAGTAATCAATTACGGGGTCATTAGTTCATAGCCCATATATGGA
GTTCCGCGTTACATAACTTACGGTAAATGGCCCGCCTGGCTGACCGCCCAACGACCCCCGCCCATTGACG
TCAATAATGACGTATGTTCCCATAGTAACGCCAATAGGGACTTTCCATTGACGTCAATGGGTGGAGTATT
TACGGTAAACTGCCCACTTGGCAGTACATCAAGTGTATCATATGCCAAGTACGCCCCCTATTGACGTCAA
TGACGGTAAATGGCCCGCCTGGCATTATGCCCAGTACATGACCTTATGGGACTTTCCTACTTGGCAGTAC
ATCTACGTATTAGTCATCGCTATTACCATGGTGATGCGGTTTTGGCAGTACATCAATGGGCGTGGATAGC
GGTTTGACTCACGGGGATTTCCAAGTCTCCACCCCATTGACGTCAATGGGAGTTTGTTTTGGCACCAAAA
TCAACGGGACTTTCCAAAATGTCGTAACAACTCCGCCCCATTGACGCAAATGGGCGGTAGGCGTGTACGG
TGGGAGGTCTATATAAGCAGAGCTGGTTTAGTGAACCGTCAGATCCGCTAGAGATCCGCGGCCGCTAATA
CGACTCACTATAGGGAGAGCCGCCACCATGGGCAAGCTGATCATCAACATCGAGGACAAGAACTACAAGT
ACCTGACCGAGCTGGCCCAGCAGGACAACACCAACATCGGCAGCATCGTGAACAACCTGATCCAGACCCA
CATCACCGACGTGAACGAGAGCTACAGAAGCGTGGACAAGAAGGAGCTGGACGAGTTCAGCAGAGTGATG
CAGCACTACTTCCACGAGGACCTGGCCAGCATGTACGACGTGATCGGCAGCGACGAGGAGCTGAGCACCG
ACAAGCAGATGCTGAAGGTGTACAAGAAGCTGTACCAGGACGTGGCCCTGAGAAACGGCATCGCCCTGGA
GCTGTTCAACGCCTACAAGAAGGGCGGATCCGGCGGTGGAGGCAGTGGGCCCAAGAAGAAGAGGAAAGTC
TGACCGGTCATCATCACCATCACCATTGAGTTTAAACCCGCTGATCAGCCTCGACTGTGCCTTCTAGTTG
CCAGCCATCTGTTGTTTGCCCCTCCCCCGTGCCTTCCTTGACCCTGGAAGGTGCCACTCCCACTGTCCTT
TCCTAATAAAATGAGGAAATTGCATCGCATTGTCTGAGTAGGTGTCATTCTATTCTGGGGGGTGGGGTGG
GGCAGGACAGCAAGGGGGAGGATTGGGAAGACAATAGCAGGCATGCTGGGGATGCGGTGGGCTCTATGGC
TTCTGAGGCGGAAAGAACCAGCTGGGGCTCGATACCGTCGACCTCTAGCTAGAGCTTGGCGTAATCATGG
TCATAGCTGTTTCCTGTGTGAAATTGTTATCCGCTCACAATTCCACACAACATACGAGCCGGAAGCATAA
AGTGTAAAGCCTAGGGTGCCTAATGAGTGAGCTAACTCACATTAATTGCGTTGCGCTCACTGCCCGCTTT
CCAGTCGGGAAACCTGTCGTGCCAGCTGCATTAATGAATCGGCCAACGCGCGGGGAGAGGCGGTTTGCGT
ATTGGGCGCTCTTCCGCTTCCTCGCTCACTGACTCGCTGCGCTCGGTCGTTCGGCTGCGGCGAGCGGTAT
CAGCTCACTCAAAGGCGGTAATACGGTTATCCACAGAATCAGGGGATAACGCAGGAAAGAACATGTGAGC
AAAAGGCCAGCAAAAGGCCAGGAACCGTAAAAAGGCCGCGTTGCTGGCGTTTTTCCATAGGCTCCGCCCC
CCTGACGAGCATCACAAAAATCGACGCTCAAGTCAGAGGTGGCGAAACCCGACAGGACTATAAAGATACC
AGGCGTTTCCCCCTGGAAGCTCCCTCGTGCGCTCTCCTGTTCCGACCCTGCCGCTTACCGGATACCTGTC
CGCCTTTCTCCCTTCGGGAAGCGTGGCGCTTTCTCATAGCTCACGCTGTAGGTATCTCAGTTCGGTGTAG
GTCGTTCGCTCCAAGCTGGGCTGTGTGCACGAACCCCCCGTTCAGCCCGACCGCTGCGCCTTATCCGGTA
ACTATCGTCTTGAGTCCAACCCGGTAAGACACGACTTATCGCCACTGGCAGCAGCCACTGGTAACAGGAT
TAGCAGAGCGAGGTATGTAGGCGGTGCTACAGAGTTCTTGAAGTGGTGGCCTAACTACGGCTACACTAGA
AGAACAGTATTTGGTATCTGCGCTCTGCTGAAGCCAGTTACCTTCGGAAAAAGAGTTGGTAGCTCTTGAT
CCGGCAAACAAACCACCGCTGGTAGCGGTGGTTTTTTTGTTTGCAAGCAGCAGATTACGCGCAGAAAAAA
AGGATCTCAAGAAGATCCTTTGATCTTTTCTACGGGGTCTGACGCTCAGTGGAACGAAAACTCACGTTAA
GGGATTTTGGTCATGAGATTATCAAAAAGGATCTTCACCTAGATCCTTTTAAATTAAAAATGAAGTTTTA
AATCAATCTAAAGTATATATGAGTAAACTTGGTCTGACAGTTACCAATGCTTAATCAGTGAGGCACCTAT
CTCAGCGATCTGTCTATTTCGTTCATCCATAGTTGCCTGACTCCCCGTCGTGTAGATAACTACGATACGG
GAGGGCTTACCATCTGGCCCCAGTGCTGCAATGATACCGCGAGACCCACGCTCACCGGCTCCAGATTTAT
CAGCAATAAACCAGCCAGCCGGAAGGGCCGAGCGCAGAAGTGGTCCTGCAACTTTATCCGCCTCCATCCA
GTCTATTAATTGTTGCCGGGAAGCTAGAGTAAGTAGTTCGCCAGTTAATAGTTTGCGCAACGTTGTTGCC
ATTGCTACAGGCATCGTGGTGTCACGCTCGTCGTTTGGTATGGCTTCATTCAGCTCCGGTTCCCAACGAT
CAAGGCGAGTTACATGATCCCCCATGTTGTGCAAAAAAGCGGTTAGCTCCTTCGGTCCTCCGATCGTTGT
CAGAAGTAAGTTGGCCGCAGTGTTATCACTCATGGTTATGGCAGCACTGCATAATTCTCTTACTGTCATG
CCATCCGTAAGATGCTTTTCTGTGACTGGTGAGTACTCAACCAAGTCATTCTGAGAATAGTGTATGCGGC
GACCGAGTTGCTCTTGCCCGGCGTCAATACGGGATAATACCGCGCCACATAGCAGAACTTTAAAAGTGCT
CATCATTGGAAAACGTTCTTCGGGGCGAAAACTCTCAAGGATCTTACCGCTGTTGAGATCCAGTTCGATG
TAACCCACTCGTGCACCCAACTGATCTTCAGCATCTTTTACTTTCACCAGCGTTTCTGGGTGAGCAAAAA
CAGGAAGGCAAAATGCCGCAAAAAAGGGAATAAGGGCGACACGGAAATGTTGAATACTCATACTCTTCCT
TTTTCAATATTATTGAAGCATTTATCAGGGTTATTGTCTCATGAGCGGATACATATTTGAATGTATTTAG
AAAAATAAACAAATAGGGGTTCCGCGCACATTTCCCCGAAAAGTGCCACCTGACGTCGACGGATCGGGAG
ATCGATCTCCCGATCCCCTAGGGTCGACTCTCAGTACAATCTGCTCTGATGCCGCATAGTTAAGCCAGTA
TCTGCTCCCTGCTTGTGTGTTGGAGGTCGCTGAGTAGTGCGCGAGCAAAATTTAAGCTACAACAAGGCAA
GGCTTGACCGACAATTGCATGAAGAATCTGCTTAGGGTTAGGCGTTTTGCGCTGCTTCGCGATGTACGGG
CCAGATATACGCGTT
